>Addgene plasmid #226605 | FUS LC 4S->A#3 | addgene full sequence | sequence record 450206 | Addgene NGS Result
[3 nt withheld, positions 1-3]
A
[49 nt withheld, positions 5-53]
CCTTTGACGTTGGAGTCCACGTTCTTT
[37 nt withheld, positions 81-117]
ACCCTATCTCGGTCTATTCTTTTGATTTATAAGGGATTTTGCCGATTTCGGCCTATTGGTTAAAAAATGA
GCTGATTTAACAAAAATTTAACGCGAATTTTAACAAAATATTAACGCTTACAATTTAGGTGGCACTTTTC
GGGGAAATGTGCGCGGAACCCCTATTTGTTTATTTTTCTAAATACATTCAAATATGTATCCGCTCATGAA
TTAATTCTTAGAAAAACTCATCGAGCATCAAATGAAACTGCAATTTATTCATATCAGGATTATCAATACC
ATATTTTTGAAAAAGCCGTTTCTGTAATGAAGGAGAAAACTCACCGAGGCAGTTCCATAGGATGGCAAGA
TCCTGGTATCGGTCTGCGATTCCGACTCGTCCAACATCAATACAACCTATTAATTTCCCCTCGTCAAAAA
TAAGGTTATCAAGTGAGAAATCACCATGAGTGACGACTGAATCCGGTGAGAATGGCAAAAGTTTATGCAT
TTCTTTCCAGACTTGTTCAACAGGCCAGCCATTACGCTCGTCATCAAAATCACTCGCATCAACCAAACCG
TTATTCATTCGTGATTGCGCCTGAGCGAGACGAAATACGCGATCGCTGTTAAAAGGACAATTACAAACAG
GAATCGAATGCAACCGGCGCAGGAACACTGCCAGCGCATCAACAATATTTTCACCTGAATCAGGATATTC
TTCTAATACCTGGAATGCTGTTTTCCCGGGGATCGCAGTGGTGAGTAACCATGCATCATCAGGAGTACGG
ATAAAATGCTTGATGGTCGGAAGAGGCATAAATTCCGTCAGCCAGTTTAGTCTGACCATCTCATCTGTAA
CATCATTGGCAACGCTACCTTTGCCATGTTTCAGAAACAACTCTGGCGCATCGGGCTTCCCATACAATCG
ATAGATTGTCGCACCTGATTGCCCGACATTATCGCGAGCCCATTTATACCCATATAAATCAGCATCCATG
TTGGAATTTAATCGCGGCCTAGAGCAAGACGTTTCCCGTTGAATATGGCTCATAACACCCCTTGTATTAC
TGTTTATGTAAGCAGACAGTTTTATTGTTCATGACCAAAATCCCTTAACGTGAGTTTTCGTTCCACTGAG
CGTCAGACCCCGTAGAAAAGATCAAAGGATCTTCTTGAGATCCTTTTTTTCTGCGCGTAATCTGCTGCTT
GCAAACAAAAAAACCACCGCTACCAGCGGTGGTTTGTTTGCCGGATCAAGAGCTACCAACTCTTTTTCCG
AAGGTAACTGGCTTCAGCAGAGCGCAGATACCAAATACTGTCCTTCTAGTGTAGCCGTAGTTAGGCCACC
ACTTCAAGAACTCTGTAGCACCGCCTACATACCTCGCTCTGCTAATCCTGTTACCAGTGGCTGCTGCCAG
TGGCGATAAGTCGTGTCTTACCGGGTTGGACTCAAGACGATAGTTACCGGATAAGGCGCAGCGGTCGGGC
TGAACGGGGGGTTCGTGCACACAGCCCAGCTTGGAGCGAACGACCTACACCGAACTGAGATACCTACAGC
GTGAGCTATGAGAAAGCGCCACGCTTCCCGAAGGGAGAAAGGCGGACAGGTATCCGGTAAGCGGCAGGGT
CGGAACAGGAGAGCGCACGAGGGAGCTTCCAGGGGGAAACGCCTGGTATCTTTATAGTCCTGTCGGGTTT
CGCCACCTCTGACTTGAGCGTCGATTTTTGTGATGCTCGTCAGGGGGGCGGAGCCTATGGAAAAACGCCA
GCAACGCGGCCTTTTTACGGTTCCTGGCCTTTTGCTGGCCTTTTGCTCACATGTTCTTTCCTGCGTTATC
CCCTGATTCTGTGGATAACCGTATTACCGCCTTTGAGTGAGCTGATACCGCTCGCCGCAGCCGAACGACC
GAGCGCAGCGAGTCAGTGAGCGAGGAAGCGGAAGAGCGCCTGATGCGGTATTTTCTCCTTACGCATCTGT
GCGGTATTTCACACCGCAATGGTGCACTCTCAGTACAATCTGCTCTGATGCCGCATAGTTAAGCCAGTAT
ACACTCCGCTATCGCTACGTGACTGGGTCATGGCTGCGCCCCGACACCCGCCAACACCCGCTGACGCGCC
CTGACGGGCTTGTCTGCTCCCGGCATCCGCTTACAGACAAGCTGTGACCGTCTCCGGGAGCTGCATGTGT
CAGAGGTTTTCACCGTCATCACCGAAACGCGCGAGGCAGCTGCGGTAAAGCTCATCAGCGTGGTCGTGAA
GCGATTCACAGATGTCTGCCTGTTCATCCGCGTCCAGCTCGTTGAGTTTCTCCAGAAGCGTTAATGTCTG
GCTTCTGATAAAGCGGGCCATGTTAAGGGCGGTTTTTTCCTGTTTGGTCACTGATGCCTCCGTGTAAGGG
GGATTTCTGTTCATGGGGGTAATGATACCGATGAAACGAGAGAGGATGCTCACGATACGGGTTACTGATG
ATGAACATGCCCGGTTACTGGAACGTTGTGAGGGTAAACAACTGGCGGTATGGATGCGGCGGGACCAGAG
AAAAATCACTCAGGGTCAATGCCAGCGCTTCGTTAATACAGATGTAGGTGTTCCACAGGGTAGCCAGCAG
CATCCTGCGATGCAGATCCGGAACATAATGGTGCAGGGCGCTGACTTCCGCGTTTCCAGACTTTACGAAA
CACGGAAACCGAAGACCATTCATGTTGTTGCTCAGGTCGCAGACGTTTTGCAGCAGCAGTCGCTTCACGT
TCGCTCGCGTATCGGTGATTCATTCTGCTAACCAGTAAGGCAACCCCGCCAGCCTAGCCGGGTCCTCAAC
GACAGGAGCACGATCATGCGCACCCGTGGGGCCGCCATGCCGGCGATAATGGCCTGCTTCTCGCCGAAAC
GTTTGGTGGCGGGACCAGTGACGAAGGCTTGAGCGAGGGCGTGCAAGATTCCGAATACCGCAAGCGACAG
GCCGATCATCGTCGCGCTCCAGCGAAAGCGGTCCTCGCCGAAAATGACCCAGAGCGCTGCCGGCACCTGT
CCTACGAGTTGCATGATAAAGAAGACAGTCATAAGTGCGGCGACGATAGTCATGCCCCGCGCCCACCGGA
AGGAGCTGACTGGGTTGAAGGCTCTCAAGGGCATCGGTCGAGATCCCGGTGCCTAATGAGTGAGCTAACT
TACATTAATTGCGTTGCGCTCACTGCCCGCTTTCCAGTCGGGAAACCTGTCGTGCCAGCTGCATTAATGA
ATCGGCCAACGCGCGGGGAGAGGCGGTTTGCGTATTGGGCGCCAGGGTGGTTTTTCTTTTCACCAGTGAG
ACGGGCAACAGCTGATTGCCCTTCACCGCCTGGCCCTGAGAGAGTTGCAGCAAGCGGTCCACGCTGGTTT
GCCCCAGCAGGCGAAAATCCTGTTTGATGGTGGTTAACGGCGGGATATAACATGAGCTGTCTTCGGTATC
GTCGTATCCCACTACCGAGATATCCGCACCAACGCGCAGCCCGGACTCGGTAATGGCGCGCATTGCGCCC
AGCGCCATCTGATCGTTGGCAACCAGCATCGCAGTGGGAACGATGCCCTCATTCAGCATTTGCATGGTTT
GTTGAAAACCGGACATGGCACTCCAGTCGCCTTCCCGTTCCGCTATCGGCTGAATTTGATTGCGAGTGAG
ATATTTATGCCAGCCAGCCAGACGCAGACGCGCCGAGACAGAACTTAATGGGCCCGCTAACAGCGCGATT
TGCTGGTGACCCAATGCGACCAGATGCTCCACGCCCAGTCGCGTACCGTCTTCATGGGAGAAAATAATAC
TGTTGATGGGTGTCTGGTCAGAGACATCAAGAAATAACGCCGGAACATTAGTGCAGGCAGCTTCCACAGC
AATGGCATCCTGGTCATCCAGCGGATAGTTAATGATCAGCCCACTGACGCGTTGCGCGAGAAGATTGTGC
ACCGCCGCTTTACAGGCTTCGACGCCGCTTCGTTCTACCATCGACACCACCACGCTGGCACCCAGTTGAT
CGGCGCGAGATTTAATCGCCGCGACAATTTGCGACGGCGCGTGCAGGGCCAGACTGGAGGTGGCAACGCC
AATCAGCAACGACTGTTTGCCCGCCAGTTGTTGTGCCACGCGGTTGGGAATGTAATTCAGCTCCGCCATC
GCCGCTTCCACTTTTTCCCGCGTTTTCGCAGAAACGTGGCTGGCCTGGTTCACCACGCGGGAAACGGTCT
GATAAGAGACACCGGCATACTCTGCGACATCGTATAACGTTACTGGTTTCACATTCACCACCCTGAATTG
ACTCTCTTCCGGGCGCTATCATGCCATACCGCGAAAGGTTTTGCGCCATTCGATGGTGTCCGGGATCTCG
ACGCTCTCCCTTATGCGACTCCTGCATTAGGAAGCAGCCCAGTAGTAGGTTGAGGCCGTTGAGCACCGCC
GCCGCAAGGAATGGTGCATGCAAGGAGATGGCGCCCAACAGTCCCCCGGCCACGGGGCCTGCCACCATAC
CCACGCCGAAACAAGCGCTCATGAGCCCGAAGTGGCGAGCCCGATCTTCCCCATCGGTGATGTCGGCGAT
ATAGGCGCCAGCAACCGCACCTGTGGCGCCGGTGATGCCGGCCACGATGCGTCCGGCGTAGAGGATCGAG
ATCTCGATCCCGCGAAATTAATACGACTCACTATAGGGGAATTGTGAGCGGATAACAATTCCCCTCTAGA
AATAATTTTGTTTAACTTTAAGAAGGAGATATACCATGGGCTCTGATAAAATTCATCATCATCATCATCA
CGAAAATCTTTATTTTCAAGGTATGGCGAGCAACGACTACACCCAGCAAGCGACCCAGAGCTACGGTGCG
TATCCGACCCAGCCGGGTCAAGGCTACAGCCAGCAAAGCAGCCAGCCGTATGGTCAGCAAAGCTACAGCG
GCTATAGCCAGAGCACCGATACCAGCGGTTACGGCCAGAGCAGCTACAGCAGCTATGGCCAGAGCCAAAA
CACCGGTTATGGCACCCAGAGCACCCCGCAAGGTTACGGCAGCACCGGTGGCTATGGTAGCAGCCAGAGC
AGCCAAAGCAGCTACGGCCAGCAAAGCAGCTATCCGGGTTATGGTCAACAACCGGCGCCGAGCGCGACCA
GCGGTAGCTACGGCAGCAGCGCGCAGGCGAGCAGCTATGGTCAGCCGCAAGCGGGCAGCTACAGCCAGCA
ACCGAGCTATGGTGGCCAGCAACAGAGCTACGGTCAACAGCAAAGCTATAACCCGCCGCAGGGTTACGGC
CAGCAAAACCAATATAACAGCTGACTCGAGCACCACCACCACCACCACTGAGATCCGGCTGCTAACAAAG
CCCGAAAGGAAGCTGAGTTGGCTGCTGCCACCGCTGAGCAATAACTAGCATAACCCCTTGGGGCCTCTAA
ACGGGTCTTGAGGGGTTTTTTGCTGAAAGGAGGAACTATATCCGGATTGGCGAATGGG
[124 nt withheld, positions 5566-5689]
C
[88 nt withheld, positions 5691-5778]
Features (pLannotate 1.2.2; 20 found; start..end, strand, type, name):
    269..326     +  promoter       AmpR promoter (fragment): bla
    335..1150    -  CDS            KanR: aminoglycoside phosphotransferase; aph(3')-Ia; confers resistance to kanamycin in bacteria or G418 (Geneticin®) in eukaryotes
   1272..1860    +  rep_origin     ori: high-copy-number ColE1/pMB1/pBR322/pUC origin of replication
   2046..2185    -  misc_feature   bom: basis of mobility region from pBR322
   2287..2478    -  CDS            rop: Rop protein, which maintains plasmids at low copy number; rop
   2495..2875    +  CDS            YPB1_ECOLX: Protein predicted: Swiss-Prot protein existence level 4. From Escherichia coli.
   2947..3238    -  CDS            TcR (fragment): tetracycline efflux protein; tet; confers resistance to tetracycline
   3253..3274    -  protein_bind   CAP binding site: CAP binding activates transcription in the presence of cAMP. E. coli catabolite activator protein
   3287..4369    -  CDS            lacI: lac repressor; lacI; The lac repressor binds to the lac operator to inhibit transcription in E. coli. This inhibition can be relieved by adding lactose or isopropyl-β-D-thiogalactopyranoside (IPTG).
   4370..4447    -  promoter       lacI promoter: lacI
   4455..4734    -  CDS            TcR (fragment): tetracycline efflux protein; tet; confers resistance to tetracycline
   4756..4774    +  promoter       T7 promoter: promoter for bacteriophage T7 RNA polymerase
   4775..4799    +  protein_bind   lac operator: The lac repressor binds to the lac operator to inhibit transcription in E. coli. This inhibition can be relieved by adding lactose or isopropyl-β-D-thiogalactopyranoside (IPTG). lac repressor encoded by lacI
   4814..4836    +  RBS            RBS: efficient ribosome binding site from bacteriophage T7 gene 10 (Olins and Rangwala, 1989)
   4861..4877    +  CDS            capTEV™ (fragment): composite tag for in vivo biotinylation, TEV protease cleavage, and 6xHis tagging
   4900..5388    +  CDS            FUS (fragment): FUS_HUMAN - Also known as TLS. Experimental evidence at protein level: Swiss-Prot protein existence level 1. DNA/RNA-binding protein that plays a role in various cellular processes such as transcription regulation, RNA splicing, RNA transport, DNA repair and damage response (PubMed:27731383). Binds to nascent pre-mRNAs and acts as a molecular mediator between RNA polymerase II and U1 small nuclear ribonucleoprotein thereby coupling transcription and splicing (PubMed:26124092). Binds also its own pre- mRNA and autoregulates its expression; this autoregulation mechanism is mediated by non-sense-
   5398..5415    +  CDS            9xHis (fragment): 9xHis affinity tag
   5425..5474    +  CDS            SET1 (fragment): solubility-enhancement tag derived from T7 phage gene 10B
   5482..5529    +  terminator     T7 terminator: transcription terminator for bacteriophage T7 RNA polymerase
   5566..216     +  rep_origin     f1 ori (across the origin) (sequence partly withheld): f1 bacteriophage origin of replication; arrow indicates direction of (+) strand synthesis
