[The description below was written by a language model from this plasmid's Addgene catalogue record and pLannotate feature annotations shown in this document.]
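Description:
FUS LC 4S->A#3 is a bacterial expression plasmid built on the RPIB backbone, about 5.8 kb in total, that produces a mutant form of the low-complexity (LC) domain of human FUS, the RNA/DNA-binding protein also known as TLS. The synthesized insert of roughly 560 bp carries four serine-to-alanine substitutions at residues 108, 117, 119 and 127, designated position subset #3, which implies that it belongs to a series of variants with different sets of serines replaced.

The feature table shows a pET-like architecture. A T7 promoter followed by a lac operator and the phage T7 gene 10 ribosome binding site drives the open reading frame, and a T7 terminator lies downstream. A plasmid-borne lacI gene with its own promoter supplies repressor, so expression should be IPTG-inducible in hosts that provide T7 RNA polymerase. The record lists an N-terminal 6His tag contributed by the backbone. A short match to a composite His/TEV-site tag just upstream of the FUS segment is consistent with this, although the record does not confirm a protease cleavage site. A short His-tag-like fragment is also annotated downstream of the FUS sequence, but the table does not show whether it is translated, since a stop codon may precede it.

The plasmid is maintained through a ColE1/pMB1-type origin with bom and rop elements (the catalogue lists it as high copy) and is selected with kanamycin via aph(3')-Ia. An f1 origin and remnants of a tetracycline resistance gene are also present. It is suited to recombinant production of the purified LC domain to test how specific serine residues contribute to FUS phase separation, the subject of the associated publication.
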