Addgene plasmid #226605: FUS LC 4S->A#3
Purpose: 4 serines to alanine at residue positions 108, 117, 119, 127
Depositing lab: Nicolas Fawzi. Depositing organization: Brown University. Publication: Expanding the molecular grammar of polar residues and arginine in FUS phase separation. Wake N, Weng SL, Zheng T, Wang SH, Kirilenko V, Mittal J, Fawzi NL. Nat Chem Biol. 2025 Jul;21(7):1076-1088. doi: 10.1038/s41589-024-01828-6. Epub 2025 Feb 7. PubMed 39920231.
Backbone
  Vector backbone: RPIB
  Backbone size w/o insert (bp): 5223
  Total vector size (bp): 5780
  Vector type: Bacterial Expression
Growth in bacteria
  Bacterial resistance: Kanamycin, 50 μg/mL
  Growth temperature: 37°C
  Growth strain: DH5alpha
  Copy number: High Copy
Gene/Insert
  Gene/Insert name: FUS LC 4S->A#3
  Species: H. sapiens (human)
  Insert size (bp): 557
  Mutation: 4 serines to alanine in sequence position subset #3
  Entrez Gene: FUS (a.k.a. ALS6, ETM4, FUS1, HNRNPP2, POMP75, TLS, altFUS)
  Promoter: T7
  Tag / fusion protein: 6His (N terminal on backbone)
  Cloning method: Gene Synthesis
  Sequencing primers: 5′ NcoI; 3′ XhoI
Terms and licenses: Academic/Nonprofit Terms; Industry Terms: Not Available to Industry
Depositor comments: Please visit https://doi.org/10.1101/2024.02.15.580391 for bioRxiv preprint.
How to cite: FUS LC 4S->A#3 was a gift from Nicolas Fawzi (Addgene plasmid # 226605 ; http://n2t.net/addgene:226605 ; RRID:Addgene_226605)
