>Addgene plasmid #226605 | FUS LC 4S->A#3 | depositor partial sequence | sequence record 444512 | Insert
CCATGGGCTCTGATAAAATTCATCATCATCATCATCACGAAAATCTTTATTTTCAAGGTATGGCGAGCAA
CGACTACACCCAGCAAGCGACCCAGAGCTACGGTGCGTATCCGACCCAGCCGGGTCAAGGCTACAGCCAG
CAAAGCAGCCAGCCGTATGGTCAGCAAAGCTACAGCGGCTATAGCCAGAGCACCGATACCAGCGGTTACG
GCCAGAGCAGCTACAGCAGCTATGGCCAGAGCCAAAACACCGGTTATGGCACCCAGAGCACCCCGCAAGG
TTACGGCAGCACCGGTGGCTATGGTAGCAGCCAGAGCAGCCAAAGCAGCTACGGCCAGCAAAGCAGCTAT
CCGGGTTATGGTCAACAACCGGCGCCGAGCGCGACCAGCGGTAGCTACGGCAGCAGCGCGCAGGCGAGCA
GCTATGGTCAGCCGCAAGCGGGCAGCTACAGCCAGCAACCGAGCTATGGTGGCCAGCAACAGAGCTACGG
TCAACAGCAAAGCTATAACCCGCCGCAGGGTTACGGCCAGCAAAACCAATATAACAGCTGACTCGAG
