>Addgene plasmid #226605 | FUS LC 4S->A#3 | depositor partial sequence | sequence record 444718 | FUS LC 4S->A#3 sequence 1320 bps
CCCTCTAGAAATAATTTTGTTTAACTTTAAGAAGGAGATATACCATGGGCTCTGATAAAATTCATCATCA
TCATCATCACGAAAATCTTTATTTTCAAGGTATGGCGAGCAACGACTACACCCAGCAAGCGACCCAGAGC
TACGGTGCGTATCCGACCCAGCCGGGTCAAGGCTACAGCCAGCAAAGCAGCCAGCCGTATGGTCAGCAAA
GCTACAGCGGCTATAGCCAGAGCACCGATACCAGCGGTTACGGCCAGAGCAGCTACAGCAGCTATGGCCA
GAGCCAAAACACCGGTTATGGCACCCAGAGCACCCCGCAAGGTTACGGCAGCACCGGTGGCTATGGTAGC
AGCCAGAGCAGCCAAAGCAGCTACGGCCAGCAAAGCAGCTATCCGGGTTATGGTCAACAACCGGCGCCGA
GCGCGACCAGCGGTAGCTACGGCAGCAGCGCGCAGGCGAGCAGCTATGGTCAGCCGCAAGCGGGCAGCTA
CAGCCAGCAACCGAGCTATGGTGGCCAGCAACAGAGCTACGGTCAACAGCAAAGCTATAACCCGCCGCAG
GGTTACGGCCAGCAAAACCAATATAACAGCTGACTCGAGCACCACCACCACCACCACTGAGATCCGGCTG
CTAACAAAGCCCGAAAGGAAGCTGAGTTGGCTGCTGCCACCGCTGAGCAATAACTAGCATAACCCCTTGG
GGCCTCTAAACGGGTCTTGAGGGGTTTTTTGCTGAAAGGAGGAACTATATCCGGATTGGCGAATGGG
[124 nt withheld, positions 768-891]
C
[91 nt withheld, positions 893-983]
A
[49 nt withheld, positions 985-1033]
CCTTTGACGTTGGAGTCCACGTTCTTT
[37 nt withheld, positions 1061-1097]
ACCCTATCTCGGTCTATTCTTTTGATTTATAAGGGATTTTGCCGATTTCGGCCTATTGGTTAAAAAATGA
GCTGATTTAACAAAAATTTAACGCGAATTTTAACAAAATATTAACGCTTACAATTTAGGTGGCACTTTTC
GGGGAAATGTGCGCGGAACCCCTATTTGTTTATTTTTCTAAATACATTCAAATATGTATCCGCTCATGAA
TTAATTCTTAGAA
